Addgene plasmid #31662: pECE-M2-CDC27 S379A
Depositing lab: Anne Brunet. Depositing organization: Stanford University. Publication: Chemical Genetic Screen for AMPKalpha2 Substrates Uncovers a Network of Proteins Involved in Mitosis. Banko MR, Allen JJ, Schaffer BE, Wilker EW, Tsou P, White JL, Villen J, Wang B, Kim SR, Sakamoto K, Gygi SP, Cantley LC, Yaffe MB, Shokat KM, Brunet A. Mol Cell. 2011 Dec 23;44(6):878-92. Epub 2011 Dec 1. 10.1016/j.molcel.2011.11.005 PubMed 22137581.
Backbone
  Vector backbone: pECE, Addgene plasmid 26453
  Backbone size w/o insert (bp): 2900
  Vector type: Mammalian Expression
Growth in bacteria
  Bacterial resistance: Ampicillin, 100 μg/mL
  Growth temperature: 37°C
  Growth strain: DH5alpha
  Copy number: High Copy
Gene/Insert
  Gene/Insert name: cell division cycle 27 homolog S379A (alt name: M2-CDC27 S379A)
  Species: H. sapiens (human)
  Insert size (bp): 2500
  Mutation: changed Serine 379 to Alanine
  Entrez Gene: CDC27 (a.k.a. ANAPC3, APC3, CDC27Hs, D0S1430E, D17S978E, H-NUC, HNUC, NUC2)
  Tag / fusion protein: M2 (N terminal on backbone)
  Cloning method: Restriction Enzyme; 5′ cloning site EcoRI (not destroyed); 3′ cloning site XbaI (not destroyed)
  Sequencing primers: 5′ SV40pro-F; 3′ SV40pA-R
Resource information
  A portion of this plasmid was derived from a plasmid made by: Open Biosystems Human Orfeome Collection
Terms and licenses: Academic/Nonprofit Terms; Industry Terms: Not Available to Industry
How to cite: pECE-M2-CDC27 S379A was a gift from Anne Brunet (Addgene plasmid # 31662 ; http://n2t.net/addgene:31662 ; RRID:Addgene_31662)
