[The description below was written by a language model from this plasmid's Addgene catalogue record.]
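Description:
pECE-M2-CDC27 S379A is a mammalian expression plasmid built on the pECE backbone (about 2.9 kb without insert) that carries a roughly 2.5 kb human CDC27 open reading frame. CDC27, also known as APC3 or ANAPC3, is a core subunit of the anaphase-promoting complex/cyclosome, the ubiquitin ligase that drives progression through mitosis. The coding sequence was derived in part from a human ORFeome collection clone and was inserted by restriction cloning between EcoRI and XbaI sites, both of which remain intact. It sits in frame behind an M2 (FLAG) epitope supplied by the backbone, so the protein is produced with an N-terminal tag suitable for immunoblotting or immunoprecipitation with anti-FLAG M2 antibody. The record does not explicitly name the promoter or terminator. However, the listed sequencing primers anneal in an SV40 promoter and an SV40 polyadenylation region, which indicates that these elements flank the insert. The plasmid is maintained in E. coli as a high-copy vector under ampicillin selection, and no mammalian selection marker is recorded.

The defining feature is a point mutation changing serine 379 to alanine, which removes a phosphorylatable hydroxyl group and yields a non-phosphorylatable version of the protein at that position. The associated study was a chemical genetic screen for AMPKα2 substrates that identified a network of proteins involved in mitosis. In that context, the construct most plausibly serves as a phosphosite-deficient control, compared with wild-type tagged CDC27 in transfected mammalian cells to test whether this residue is targeted by the kinase. No feature table was provided, so element positions cannot be confirmed.
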