>Addgene plasmid #31662 | pECE-M2-CDC27 S379A | addgene partial sequence | sequence record 43613 | hCDC27-F (5' ACAGTCTGTTGCCAGAATCG 3')
AGAGGTAACTCCAATTCTTGCACAAACACAAAGTTCTGGTCCACAAACAAGTACAACACCTCAGGTATTG
AGCCCCACTATTACATCTCCCCCAAACGCACTGCCTCGAAGAAGTGCACGACTCTTTACTAGTGACAGCT
CCACAACCAAGGAGAATAGCAAAAAATTAAAAATGAAGTTTCCACCTGAAATCCCAAACAGAAAAACAAA
AAGTAAAACTAATAAAGGAGGAATAACTCAACCTAACATAAATGATAGCCTGGAAATTACAAAATTGGAC
TCTTCCATCATTTCAGAAGGGAAAATATCCACAATCACACCTCAGATTCAGGCCTTTAATCTACAAAAAG
CAGCAGCAGAAGGTTTGATGAGCCTTCTTCGTGAAATGGGGAAAGGTTATTTAGCTTTGTGTTCATACAA
CTGCAAAGAAGCTATAAATATTTTGAGCCATCTACCTTCTCACCACTACAATACTGGTTGGGTACTGTGC
CAAATTGGAAGGGCCTATTTTGAACTTTCAGAGTACATGCAAGCTGAAAGAATATTCTCAGAGGTTAGAA
GGATTGAGAATTATAGAGTTGAAGGCATGGAGATCTACTCTACAACACTTTGGCATCTTCAAAAAGATGT
TGCTCTTTCAGTTCTGTCAAAAGACTTAACAGACATGGATAAAAATTCGCCAGAGGCCTGGTGTGCTGCA
GGGAACTGTTTCAGTCTGCAACGGGAACATGATATTGCAATTAAATTCTTCCAGAGAGCTATCCAAGTTG
ATCCAAATTACGCTTATGCCTATACTCTATTAGGGCATGAGTTTGTCTTAACTGAAGAATTGGACAAAGC
ATTAGCTTG
