>Addgene plasmid #31662 | pECE-M2-CDC27 S379A | addgene partial sequence | sequence record 45628 | SV40pro-F 5'-TATTTATGCAGAGGCCGAGG-3'
AGAGGCTTTTTTGGAGGAGATCTAAGCTTGGTACCGAGCTCGGATCCTCAGGATGGACTACAAGGACGAT
GACGATAAACCCGGGAATTCGACGGTGCTGCAGGAACCCGTCCAGGCTGCTATATGGCAAGCACTAAACC
ACTATGCTTACCGAGATGCGGTTTTCCTCGCAGAACGCCTTTATGCAGAAGTACACTCAGAAGAAGCCTT
GTTTTTACTGGCAACCTGTTATTACCGCTCAGGAAAGGCATATAAAGCATATAGACTCTTGAAAGGACAC
AGTTGTACTACACCGCAATGCAAATACCTGCTTGCAAAATGTTGTGTTGATCTCAGCAAGCTTGCAGAAG
GGGAACAAATCTTATCTGGTGGAGTGTTTAATAAGCAGAAAAGCCATGATGATATTGTTACTGAGTTTGG
TGATTCAGCTTGCTTTACTCTTTCATTGTTGGGACATGTATATTGCAAGACAGATCGGCTTGCCAAAGGA
TCAGAATGTTACCAAAAGAGCCTTAGTTTAAATCCTTTCCTCTGGTCTCCCTTTGAATCATTATGTGAAA
TAGGTGAAAAGCCAGATCCTGACCAAACATTTAAATTCACATCTTTACAGAACTTTAGCAACTGTCTGCC
CAACTCTTGCACAACACAAGTACCTAATCATAGTTTATCTCACAGACAGCCTGAGACAGTTCTTACGGAA
ACACCCCAGGACACAATTGAATTAAACAGATTGAATTTAGAATCTTCCAATTCAAAGTACTCCTTGAATA
CAGATTCCTCAGTGTCTTATATTGATTCAGCTGTAATTTCACCTGATACTGTCCCACTGGGAACAGGAAC
TTCCATA
